Addgene plasmid #170125: MCP-ADAR2-DD(E488Q)
Purpose: Lentiviral vector carrying the MCP-ADAR2(E488Q) with a nuclear export signal
Depositing lab: Prashant Mali. Depositing organization: University of California, San Diego (UCSD). Publication: Comprehensive interrogation of the ADAR2 deaminase domain for engineering enhanced RNA editing activity and specificity. Katrekar D, Xiang Y, Palmer N, Saha A, Meluzzi D, Mali P. Elife. 2022 Jan 19;11. pii: 75555. doi: 10.7554/eLife.75555. PubMed 35044296.
Backbone
  Vector backbone: lentiCRISPR v2
  Backbone manufacturer: Addgene #52961
  Backbone size w/o insert (bp): 10500
  Total vector size (bp): 12300
  Modifications to backbone: MCP-ADAR2-DD(E488Q)-NES cloned in place of the Cas9 in the original vector
  Vector type: Mammalian Expression, Lentiviral
  Selectable markers: Puromycin
Growth in bacteria
  Bacterial resistance: Ampicillin, 100 μg/mL
  Growth temperature: 37°C
  Growth strain: NEB Stable
  Copy number: Unknown
Gene/Insert
  Gene/Insert name: MCP-ADAR2-DD(E488Q)-NES
  Species: H. sapiens (human)
  Insert size (bp): 1626
  Promoter: Ef1a core promoter
  Cloning method: Gibson Cloning
  Sequencing primers: 5′ accgtatataagtgcagtagtcgcc
Terms and licenses: Academic/Nonprofit Terms; Industry Terms: Not Available to Industry
How to cite: MCP-ADAR2-DD(E488Q) was a gift from Prashant Mali (Addgene plasmid # 170125 ; http://n2t.net/addgene:170125 ; RRID:Addgene_170125)
