[The description below was written by a language model from this plasmid's Addgene catalogue record and pLannotate feature annotations shown in this document.]
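Description:
MCP-ADAR2-DD(E488Q) is a lentiviral mammalian expression plasmid of about 12.3 kb built on lentiCRISPR v2, in which the Cas9 coding sequence has been replaced by an RNA-editing fusion protein. It is propagated in E. coli through a high-copy ColE1/pUC-type origin with ampicillin resistance. The backbone also carries an f1 origin and an SV40/EM7-driven bleomycin/Zeocin resistance cassette outside the viral region. The transfer cassette has a third-generation, self-inactivating layout: a CMV enhancer/promoter fused to a truncated HIV-1 5' LTR, the Ψ packaging signal, the RRE for Rev-dependent export, cPPT/CTS, WPRE to enhance transcript expression, and a ΔU3 3' LTR followed by a bGH polyadenylation signal.

The EF-1α core promoter drives an insert of roughly 1.6 kb made up of the bacteriophage MS2 coat protein (MCP) joined to the human ADAR2 deaminase domain and a nuclear export signal. The deaminase domain carries the E488Q substitution, generally known as a hyperactive variant. The automated annotation matches the deaminase to the rat orthologue, but the catalogue lists the insert as human. A puromycin N-acetyltransferase gene lies downstream in the same orientation for selecting transduced cells. No linking element between it and the fusion is annotated. MCP binds MS2 RNA hairpins, so a guide RNA carrying such hairpins can recruit the deaminase to a target transcript for site-directed adenosine-to-inosine editing, and the export signal favours cytoplasmic localisation.

The parental U6 promoter, an intervening filler region and the S. pyogenes gRNA scaffold are still annotated upstream, but the record does not describe a guide cloned there. The plasmid comes from a study that interrogated the ADAR2 deaminase domain to improve RNA editing activity and specificity.
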