Features (pLannotate 1.2.2; 35 found; start..end, strand, type, name):
      8..337     +  promoter       SV40 promoter: SV40 enhancer and early promoter
    385..432     +  promoter       EM7 promoter: synthetic bacterial promoter&nbsp
    451..825     +  CDS            BleoR: antibiotic-binding protein; Sh ble from Streptoalloteichus hindustanus; confers resistance to bleomycin, phleomycin, and Zeocin™
    835..960     +  CDS            ble (fragment): BLE_KLEPN - Experimental evidence at protein level: Swiss-Prot protein existence level 1. Binding protein with a strong affinity to the bleomycin family of antibiotics. Binds to CL990; an antimitotic-antibiotic compound. From Klebsiella pneumoniae.
    955..1076    +  polyA_signal   SV40 poly(A) signal: SV40 polyadenylation signal
   1147..1169    -  protein_bind   lac operator (fragment): The lac repressor binds to the lac operator to inhibit transcription in E. coli. This inhibition can be relieved by adding lactose or isopropyl-β-D-thiogalactopyranoside (IPTG). lac repressor encoded by lacI
   1173..1203    -  promoter       lac promoter: promoter for the E. coli lac operon
   1218..1239    -  protein_bind   CAP binding site: CAP binding activates transcription in the presence of cAMP. E. coli catabolite activator protein
   1252..1344    -  CDS            lacI (fragment): lac repressor; lacI; The lac repressor binds to the lac operator to inhibit transcription in E. coli. This inhibition can be relieved by adding lactose or isopropyl-β-D-thiogalactopyranoside (IPTG).
   1527..2115    -  rep_origin     ori: high-copy-number ColE1/pMB1/pBR322/pUC origin of replication
   2286..3146    -  CDS            AmpR: β-lactamase; bla; confers resistance to ampicillin, carbenicillin, and related antibiotics
   3147..3251    -  promoter       AmpR promoter: bla
   3310..3362    -  misc_feature   bom (fragment): basis of mobility region from pBR322
   3517..3896    +  enhancer       CMV enhancer: human cytomegalovirus immediate early enhancer
   3897..4096    +  promoter       CMV promoter: human cytomegalovirus (CMV) immediate early promoter
   4114..4294    +  LTR            5' LTR (truncated): truncated 5' long terminal repeat (LTR) from HIV-1
   4341..4466    +  misc_feature   HIV-1 Ψ: packaging signal of human immunodeficiency virus type 1
   4450..4813    +  CDS            HIV-1 gag (fragment): gag protein from human immunodeficiency virus 1; gag
   4959..5192    +  misc_feature   RRE: The Rev response element (RRE) of HIV-1 allows for Rev-dependent mRNA export from the nucleus to the cytoplasm.
   5569..5669    +  CDS            Rev (fragment): human immunodeficiency virus 1 (HIV-1) Rev protein; rev; enhances nuclear export of unspliced and incompletely spliced viral mRNAs
   5719..5836    +  misc_feature   cPPT/CTS: central polypurine tract and central termination sequence of HIV-1
   5887..6127    +  promoter       U6 promoter: RNA polymerase III promoter for human U6 snRNA
   6313..6972    -  CDS            deoC1: DEOC1_STAAN - Also known as dra. Experimental evidence at protein level: Swiss-Prot protein existence level 1. Catalyzes a reversible aldol reaction between acetaldehyde and D-glyceraldehyde 3-phosphate to generate 2-deoxy-D-ribose 5- phosphate. From Staphylococcus aureus (strain N315).
   8017..8092    +  misc_RNA       gRNA scaffold: guide RNA scaffold for the Streptococcus pyogenes CRISPR/Cas9 system
   8110..8128    +  CDS            small t antigen (fragment): SV40 (simian virus 40) small t antigen
   8154..8365    +  promoter       EF-1α core promoter: core promoter for human elongation factor EF-1α
   8390..8740    +  CDS            CAPSD_BPMS2 (fragment): Experimental evidence at protein level: Swiss-Prot protein existence level 1. Acts as a translational repressor of viral replicase synthesis late in infection. This latter function is the result of capsid protein interaction with an RNA hairpin which contains the replicase ribosome-binding site. From Escherichia phage MS2 (Bacteriophage MS2).
   8807..9970    +  CDS            Adarb1 (fragment): RED1_RAT - Also known as Red1. Experimental evidence at protein level: Swiss-Prot protein existence level 1. Catalyzes the hydrolytic deamination of adenosine to inosine in double-stranded RNA (dsRNA) referred to as A-to-I RNA editing. This may affect gene expression and function in a number of ways that include mRNA translation by changing codons and hence the amino acid sequence of proteins; pre-mRNA splicing by altering splice site recognition sequences; RNA stability by changing sequences involved in nuclease recognition; genetic stability in the case of RNA virus genomes by changing seque
  10081..10678   +  CDS            PuroR (fragment): puromycin N-acetyltransferase; pac from Streptomyces; confers resistance to puromycin
  10694..11282   +  misc_feature   WPRE: woodchuck hepatitis virus posttranscriptional regulatory element
  11333..11352   +  misc_feature   cPPT/CTS (fragment): central polypurine tract and central termination sequence of HIV-1
  11354..11587   +  LTR            3' LTR (ΔU3): self-inactivating 3' long terminal repeat (LTR) from HIV-1
  11619..11843   +  polyA_signal   bGH poly(A) signal: bovine growth hormone polyadenylation signal
  11847..11868   +  promoter       SV40 promoter (fragment): SV40 enhancer and early promoter
  11889..12317   +  rep_origin     f1 ori (sequence partly withheld): f1 bacteriophage origin of replication; arrow indicates direction of (+) strand synthesis
>Addgene plasmid #170125 | MCP-ADAR2-DD(E488Q) | addgene full sequence | sequence record 394434 | Addgene NGS Result
GTGGAATGTGTGTCAGTTAGGGTGTGGAAAGTCCCCAGGCTCCCCAGCAGGCAGAAGTATGCAAAGCATG
CATCTCAATTAGTCAGCAACCAGGTGTGGAAAGTCCCCAGGCTCCCCAGCAGGCAGAAGTATGCAAAGCA
TGCATCTCAATTAGTCAGCAACCATAGTCCCGCCCCTAACTCCGCCCATCCCGCCCCTAACTCCGCCCAG
TTCCGCCCATTCTCCGCCCCATGGCTGACTAATTTTTTTTATTTATGCAGAGGCCGAGGCCGCCTCTGCC
TCTGAGCTATTCCAGAAGTAGTGAGGAGGCTTTTTTGGAGGCCTAGGCTTTTGCAAAAAGCTCCCGGGAG
CTTGTATATCCATTTTCGGATCTGATCAGCACGTGTTGACAATTAATCATCGGCATAGTATATCGGCATA
GTATAATACGACAAGGTGAGGAACTAAACCATGGCCAAGTTGACCAGTGCCGTTCCGGTGCTCACCGCGC
GCGACGTCGCCGGAGCGGTCGAGTTCTGGACCGACCGGCTCGGGTTCTCCCGGGACTTCGTGGAGGACGA
CTTCGCCGGTGTGGTCCGGGACGACGTGACCCTGTTCATCAGCGCGGTCCAGGACCAGGTGGTGCCGGAC
AACACCCTGGCCTGGGTGTGGGTGCGCGGCCTGGACGAGCTGTACGCCGAGTGGTCGGAGGTCGTGTCCA
CGAACTTCCGGGACGCCTCCGGGCCGGCCATGACCGAGATCGGCGAGCAGCCGTGGGGGCGGGAGTTCGC
CCTGCGCGACCCGGCCGGCAACTGCGTGCACTTCGTGGCCGAGGAGCAGGACTGACACGTGCTACGAGAT
TTCGATTCCACCGCCGCCTTCTATGAAAGGTTGGGCTTCGGAATCGTTTTCCGGGACGCCGGCTGGATGA
TCCTCCAGCGCGGGGATCTCATGCTGGAGTTCTTCGCCCACCCCAACTTGTTTATTGCAGCTTATAATGG
TTACAAATAAAGCAATAGCATCACAAATTTCACAAATAAAGCATTTTTTTCACTGCATTCTAGTTGTGGT
TTGTCCAAACTCATCAATGTATCTTATCATGTCTGTATACCGTCGACCTCTAGCTAGAGCTTGGCGTAAT
CATGGTCATAGCTGTTTCCTGTGTGAAATTGTTATCCGCTCACAATTCCACACAACATACGAGCCGGAAG
CATAAAGTGTAAAGCCTGGGGTGCCTAATGAGTGAGCTAACTCACATTAATTGCGTTGCGCTCACTGCCC
GCTTTCCAGTCGGGAAACCTGTCGTGCCAGCTGCATTAATGAATCGGCCAACGCGCGGGGAGAGGCGGTT
TGCGTATTGGGCGCTCTTCCGCTTCCTCGCTCACTGACTCGCTGCGCTCGGTCGTTCGGCTGCGGCGAGC
GGTATCAGCTCACTCAAAGGCGGTAATACGGTTATCCACAGAATCAGGGGATAACGCAGGAAAGAACATG
TGAGCAAAAGGCCAGCAAAAGGCCAGGAACCGTAAAAAGGCCGCGTTGCTGGCGTTTTTCCATAGGCTCC
GCCCCCCTGACGAGCATCACAAAAATCGACGCTCAAGTCAGAGGTGGCGAAACCCGACAGGACTATAAAG
ATACCAGGCGTTTCCCCCTGGAAGCTCCCTCGTGCGCTCTCCTGTTCCGACCCTGCCGCTTACCGGATAC
CTGTCCGCCTTTCTCCCTTCGGGAAGCGTGGCGCTTTCTCATAGCTCACGCTGTAGGTATCTCAGTTCGG
TGTAGGTCGTTCGCTCCAAGCTGGGCTGTGTGCACGAACCCCCCGTTCAGCCCGACCGCTGCGCCTTATC
CGGTAACTATCGTCTTGAGTCCAACCCGGTAAGACACGACTTATCGCCACTGGCAGCAGCCACTGGTAAC
AGGATTAGCAGAGCGAGGTATGTAGGCGGTGCTACAGAGTTCTTGAAGTGGTGGCCTAACTACGGCTACA
CTAGAAGAACAGTATTTGGTATCTGCGCTCTGCTGAAGCCAGTTACCTTCGGAAAAAGAGTTGGTAGCTC
TTGATCCGGCAAACAAACCACCGCTGGTAGCGGTGGTTTTTTTGTTTGCAAGCAGCAGATTACGCGCAGA
AAAAAAGGATCTCAAGAAGATCCTTTGATCTTTTCTACGGGGTCTGACGCTCAGTGGAACGAAAACTCAC
GTTAAGGGATTTTGGTCATGAGATTATCAAAAAGGATCTTCACCTAGATCCTTTTAAATTAAAAATGAAG
TTTTAAATCAATCTAAAGTATATATGAGTAAACTTGGTCTGACAGTTACCAATGCTTAATCAGTGAGGCA
CCTATCTCAGCGATCTGTCTATTTCGTTCATCCATAGTTGCCTGACTCCCCGTCGTGTAGATAACTACGA
TACGGGAGGGCTTACCATCTGGCCCCAGTGCTGCAATGATACCGCGAGACCCACGCTCACCGGCTCCAGA
TTTATCAGCAATAAACCAGCCAGCCGGAAGGGCCGAGCGCAGAAGTGGTCCTGCAACTTTATCCGCCTCC
ATCCAGTCTATTAATTGTTGCCGGGAAGCTAGAGTAAGTAGTTCGCCAGTTAATAGTTTGCGCAACGTTG
TTGCCATTGCTACAGGCATCGTGGTGTCACGCTCGTCGTTTGGTATGGCTTCATTCAGCTCCGGTTCCCA
ACGATCAAGGCGAGTTACATGATCCCCCATGTTGTGCAAAAAAGCGGTTAGCTCCTTCGGTCCTCCGATC
GTTGTCAGAAGTAAGTTGGCCGCAGTGTTATCACTCATGGTTATGGCAGCACTGCATAATTCTCTTACTG
TCATGCCATCCGTAAGATGCTTTTCTGTGACTGGTGAGTACTCAACCAAGTCATTCTGAGAATAGTGTAT
GCGGCGACCGAGTTGCTCTTGCCCGGCGTCAATACGGGATAATACCGCGCCACATAGCAGAACTTTAAAA
GTGCTCATCATTGGAAAACGTTCTTCGGGGCGAAAACTCTCAAGGATCTTACCGCTGTTGAGATCCAGTT
CGATGTAACCCACTCGTGCACCCAACTGATCTTCAGCATCTTTTACTTTCACCAGCGTTTCTGGGTGAGC
AAAAACAGGAAGGCAAAATGCCGCAAAAAAGGGAATAAGGGCGACACGGAAATGTTGAATACTCATACTC
TTCCTTTTTCAATATTATTGAAGCATTTATCAGGGTTATTGTCTCATGAGCGGATACATATTTGAATGTA
TTTAGAAAAATAAACAAATAGGGGTTCCGCGCACATTTCCCCGAAAAGTGCCACCTGACGTCGACGGATC
GGGAGATCTCCCGATCCCCTATGGTGCACTCTCAGTACAATCTGCTCTGATGCCGCATAGTTAAGCCAGT
ATCTGCTCCCTGCTTGTGTGTTGGAGGTCGCTGAGTAGTGCGCGAGCAAAATTTAAGCTACAACAAGGCA
AGGCTTGACCGACAATTGCATGAAGAATCTGCTTAGGGTTAGGCGTTTTGCGCTGCTTCGCGATGTACGG
GCCAGATATACGCGTTGACATTGATTATTGACTAGTTATTAATAGTAATCAATTACGGGGTCATTAGTTC
ATAGCCCATATATGGAGTTCCGCGTTACATAACTTACGGTAAATGGCCCGCCTGGCTGACCGCCCAACGA
CCCCCGCCCATTGACGTCAATAATGACGTATGTTCCCATAGTAACGCCAATAGGGACTTTCCATTGACGT
CAATGGGTGGAGTATTTACGGTAAACTGCCCACTTGGCAGTACATCAAGTGTATCATATGCCAAGTACGC
CCCCTATTGACGTCAATGACGGTAAATGGCCCGCCTGGCATTATGCCCAGTACATGACCTTATGGGACTT
TCCTACTTGGCAGTACATCTACGTATTAGTCATCGCTATTACCATGGTGATGCGGTTTTGGCAGTACATC
AATGGGCGTGGATAGCGGTTTGACTCACGGGGATTTCCAAGTCTCCACCCCATTGACGTCAATGGGAGTT
TGTTTTGGCACCAAAATCAACGGGACTTTCCAAAATGTCGTAACAACTCCGCCCCATTGACGCAAATGGG
CGGTAGGCGTGTACGGTGGGAGGTCTATATAAGCAGCGCGTTTTGCCTGTACTGGGTCTCTCTGGTTAGA
CCAGATCTGAGCCTGGGAGCTCTCTGGCTAACTAGGGAACCCACTGCTTAAGCCTCAATAAAGCTTGCCT
TGAGTGCTTCAAGTAGTGTGTGCCCGTCTGTTGTGTGACTCTGGTAACTAGAGATCCCTCAGACCCTTTT
AGTCAGTGTGGAAAATCTCTAGCAGTGGCGCCCGAACAGGGACTTGAAAGCGAAAGGGAAACCAGAGGAG
CTCTCTCGACGCAGGACTCGGCTTGCTGAAGCGCGCACGGCAAGAGGCGAGGGGCGGCGACTGGTGAGTA
CGCCAAAAATTTTGACTAGCGGAGGCTAGAAGGAGAGAGATGGGTGCGAGAGCGTCAGTATTAAGCGGGG
GAGAATTAGATCGCGATGGGAAAAAATTCGGTTAAGGCCAGGGGGAAAGAAAAAATATAAATTAAAACAT
ATAGTATGGGCAAGCAGGGAGCTAGAACGATTCGCAGTTAATCCTGGCCTGTTAGAAACATCAGAAGGCT
GTAGACAAATACTGGGACAGCTACAACCATCCCTTCAGACAGGATCAGAAGAACTTAGATCATTATATAA
TACAGTAGCAACCCTCTATTGTGTGCATCAAAGGATAGAGATAAAAGACACCAAGGAAGCTTTAGACAAG
ATAGAGGAAGAGCAAAACAAAAGTAAGACCACCGCACAGCAAGCGGCCGCTGATCTTCAGACCTGGAGGA
GGAGATATGAGGGACAATTGGAGAAGTGAATTATATAAATATAAAGTAGTAAAAATTGAACCATTAGGAG
TAGCACCCACCAAGGCAAAGAGAAGAGTGGTGCAGAGAGAAAAAAGAGCAGTGGGAATAGGAGCTTTGTT
CCTTGGGTTCTTGGGAGCAGCAGGAAGCACTATGGGCGCAGCGTCAATGACGCTGACGGTACAGGCCAGA
CAATTATTGTCTGGTATAGTGCAGCAGCAGAACAATTTGCTGAGGGCTATTGAGGCGCAACAGCATCTGT
TGCAACTCACAGTCTGGGGCATCAAGCAGCTCCAGGCAAGAATCCTGGCTGTGGAAAGATACCTAAAGGA
TCAACAGCTCCTGGGGATTTGGGGTTGCTCTGGAAAACTCATTTGCACCACTGCTGTGCCTTGGAATGCT
AGTTGGAGTAATAAATCTCTGGAACAGATTTGGAATCACACGACCTGGATGGAGTGGGACAGAGAAATTA
ACAATTACACAAGCTTAATACACTCCTTAATTGAAGAATCGCAAAACCAGCAAGAAAAGAATGAACAAGA
ATTATTGGAATTAGATAAATGGGCAAGTTTGTGGAATTGGTTTAACATAACAAATTGGCTGTGGTATATA
AAATTATTCATAATGATAGTAGGAGGCTTGGTAGGTTTAAGAATAGTTTTTGCTGTACTTTCTATAGTGA
ATAGAGTTAGGCAGGGATATTCACCATTATCGTTTCAGACCCACCTCCCAACCCCGAGGGGACCCGACAG
GCCCGAAGGAATAGAAGAAGAAGGTGGAGAGAGAGACAGAGACAGATCCATTCGATTAGTGAACGGATCG
GCACTGCGTGCGCCAATTCTGCAGACAAATGGCAGTATTCATCCACAATTTTAAAAGAAAAGGGGGGATT
GGGGGGTACAGTGCAGGGGAAAGAATAGTAGACATAATAGCAACAGACATACAAACTAAAGAATTACAAA
AACAAATTACAAAAATTCAAAATTTTCGGGTTTATTACAGGGACAGCAGAGATCCAGTTTGGTTAATTAA
GGTACCGAGGGCCTATTTCCCATGATTCCTTCATATTTGCATATACGATACAAGGCTGTTAGAGAGATAA
TTAGAATTAATTTGACTGTAAACACAAAGATATTAGTACAAAATACGTGACGTAGAAAGTAATAATTTCT
TGGGTAGTTTGCAGTTTTAAAATTATGTTTTAAAATGGACTATCATATGCTTACCGTAACTTGAAAGTAT
TTCGATTTCTTGGCTTTATATATCTTGTGGAAAGGACGAAACACCGGAGAGGGTTGTAAATGAGCACACA
AAATACACATGCTAAAATATTATATTCTATGACCTTTATAAAATCAACCAAAATCTTCTTTTTAATAACT
TTAGTATCAATAATTAGAATTTTTATGTTCCTTTTTGCAAACTTTTAATAAAAATGAGCAAAATAAAAAA
ACGCTAGTTTTAGTAACTCGCGTTGTTTTCTTCACCTTTAATAATAGCTACTCCACCACTTGTTCCTAAG
CGGTCAGCTCCTGCTTCAATCATTTTTTGAGCATCTTCAAATGTTCTAACTCCACCAGCTGCTTTAACTA
AAGCATTGTCTTTAACAACTGACTTCATTAGTTTAACATCTTCAAATGTTGCACCTGATTTTGAAAATCC
TGTTGATGTTTTAACAAATTCTAATCCAGCTTCAACAGCTATTTCACAAGCTTTCATGATTTCTTCTTTT
GTTAATAAACAATTTTCCATAATACATTTAACAACATGTGATCCAGCTGCTTTTTTTACAGCTTTCATGT
CTTCTAAAACTAATTCATAATTTTTGTCTTTTAATGCACCAATATTTAATACCATATCAATTTCTGTTGC
ACCATCTTTAATTGCTTCAGAAACTTCGAATGCTTTTGTAGCTGTTGTGCATGCACCTAGAGGAAAACCT
ACAACATTTGTTATTCCTACATTTGTGCCTTTTAATAATTCTTTACAATAGCTTGTTCAATATGAATTAA
CACAAACTGTTGCAAAATCAAATTCAATTGCTTCATCACATAATTGTTTAATTTCAGCTTTCGTAGCATC
TTGTTTTAATAATGTGTGATCTATATATTTGTTTAGTTTCATTTTTTCTCCTATATATTCATTTTTAATT
TTAATTCTTTAATAATTTCGTCTACTTTAACTTTAGCGTTTTGAACAGATTCACCAACACCTATAAAATA
AATTTTTAGTTTAGGTTCAGTTCCACTTGGGCGAACAGCAAATCATGACTTATCTTCTAAATAAAATTTT
AGTAAGTCTTGTCCTGGCATATTATACATTCCATCGATGTAGTCTTCAACATTAACAACTTTAAGTCCAG
CAATTTGAGTTAAGGGTGTTGCTCTCAATGATTTCATTAATGGTTCAATTTTTAATTTCTTTTCTTCTGG
TTTAAAATTCAAGTTTAAAGTGAAAGTGTAATATGCACCCATTTCTTTAAATAAATCTTCTAAATAGTCT
ACTAATGTTTTATTTTGTTTTTTATAAAATCAAGCAGCCTCTGCTATTAATATAGAAGCTTGTATTCCAT
CTTTATCTCTAGCTGAGTCATCAATTACATATCCATAACTTTCTTCATAAGCAAAAACAAAATTTAATCC
GTTATCTTCTTCTTTAGCAATTTCTCTACCCATTCATTTAAATCCAGTTAAAGTTTTTACAATATTAACT
CCATATTTTTCATGAGCGATTCTATCACCCAAATCACTTGTTACAAAACTTGAATATAGAGCCGGATTTT
TTGGAATGCTATTTAAGCGTTTTAGATTTGATAATTTTCAATCAATTAAAATTGGTCCTGTTTGATTTCC
ATCTAATCTTACAAAATGACCATCATGTTTTATTGCCATTCCAAATCTGTCAGCATCTGGGTCATTCATA
ATAATAATATCTGCATCATGTTTAATACCATATTCAAGCGGTATTTTTCATGCAGGATCAAATTCTGGAT
TTGGATTTACAACATTTTTAAATGTTTCATCTTCAAATGCATGCTCTTCAACCTCAATAACGTTATATCC
TGATTCACGTAATATTTTTGGGGTAAATTTAGTTCCTGTTCCATTAACTGCGCTAAAAATAATTTTTAAA
TCTTTTTTAGCTTCTTGCTCTTTTTTGTACCTCTCTGTTTTAGAGCTAGAAATAGCAAGTTAAAATAAGG
CTAGTCCGTTATCAACTTGAAAAAGTGGCACCGAGTCGGTGCTTTTTTGAATTCGCTAGCTAGGTCTTGA
AAGGAGTGGGAATTGGCTCCGGTGCCCGTCAGTGGGCAGAGCGCACATCGCCCACAGTCCCCGAGAAGTT
GGGGGGAGGGGTCGGCAATTGATCCGGTGCCTAGAGAAGGTGGCGCGGGGTAAACTGGGAAAGTGATGTC
GTGTACTGGCTCCGCCTTTTTCCCGAGGGTGGGGGAGAACCGTATATAAGTGCAGTAGTCGCCGTGAACG
TTCTTTTTCGCAACGGGTTTGCCGCCAGAACACAGGACCGGTTCTAGAGCGCTGCCACCATGGCGTCCAA
TTTCACTCAGTTTGTGCTGGTTGACAACGGCGGGACCGGGGACGTTACGGTAGCCCCCTCAAACTTTGCC
AACGGTATAGCGGAGTGGATAAGCAGCAATTCTAGGAGTCAAGCATACAAAGTTACATGCAGCGTGCGCC
AATCTAGCGCTCAGAATCGCAAGTACACCATTAAAGTAGAGGTCCCCAAGGGAGCCTGGAGAAGCTATCT
TAACATGGAGTTGACCATACCAATCTTCGCTACCAACTCTGACTGTGAACTCATTGTGAAAGCCATGCAA
GGTCTGCTCAAGGATGGTAACCCAATTCCGTCCGCTATCGCTGCCAACTCTGGGATTTACGGGGGCAGTG
GGAGCGGTGCAGGATCTGGTAGTCCAGCTGGGGGAGGAGCACCGGGTAGCGGTGGGGGGTCTCAGCTCCA
TCTGCCGCAAGTTCTGGCTGATGCCGTGAGCAGACTCGTGCTAGGCAAATTCGGCGACCTGACCGACAAC
TTCAGCAGCCCTCACGCCAGAAGAAAAGTCCTGGCCGGCGTGGTCATGACAACCGGCACAGATGTGAAGG
ACGCCAAAGTGATCAGCGTGTCCACCGGCACCAAGTGCATCAACGGCGAGTACATGAGCGACAGAGGACT
GGCCCTGAACGATTGCCACGCCGAGATCATCAGCAGAAGAAGCCTGCTGCGGTTCCTATACACCCAGCTG
GAACTGTACCTGAACAACAAGGACGACCAGAAGCGGTCCATCTTCCAGAAGTCTGAGAGAGGCGGCTTCC
GGCTGAAAGAAAATGTGCAGTTTCACCTATACATCTCCACAAGCCCTTGCGGCGACGCTCGGATCTTTAG
CCCCCACGAGCCCATCCTGGAAGAACCTGCCGACAGACACCCCAACAGAAAGGCCCGGGGCCAGCTGAGA
ACAAAGATCGAAAGCGGCCAGGGCACAATCCCCGTGCGGAGCAATGCCTCTATCCAAACATGGGACGGCG
TGCTGCAAGGCGAGAGACTGCTGACAATGAGCTGCAGCGACAAGATCGCCCGGTGGAATGTTGTGGGCAT
CCAGGGATCTCTGCTGAGCATCTTCGTGGAACCCATCTACTTCTCGAGCATCATCCTGGGCAGCCTGTAC
CACGGCGATCACCTGAGCAGAGCCATGTACCAGCGGATCAGCAATATCGAGGACCTGCCTCCTCTGTATA
CCCTGAACAAGCCACTGCTGAGCGGCATCTCCAATGCCGAAGCTAGACAGCCTGGCAAGGCCCCTAACTT
CAGCGTGAACTGGACAGTGGGGGATAGCGCCATCGAAGTGATCAATGCCACCACCGGCAAAGACGAACTA
GGAAGAGCCAGCAGACTGTGCAAGCACGCCCTGTATTGCAGATGGATGAGAGTGCATGGGAAAGTGCCTT
CTCATCTGCTGAGAAGCAAGATCACCAAGCCTAACGTGTACCACGAGAGCAAGCTGGCCGCTAAAGAGTA
CCAGGCCGCCAAGGCCAGACTGTTCACCGCCTTTATTAAGGCCGGACTCGGCGCCTGGGTCGAGAAGCCT
ACAGAGCAGGATCAGTTCAGCCTGACACCTGGGAGCGGATCCGGCTCTCTGCCACCATTGGAAAGGCTTA
CGCTGGGATCCGGCGCAACAAACTTCTCTCTGCTGAAACAAGCCGGAGATGTCGAAGAGAATCCTGGACC
GACCGAGTACAAGCCCACGGTGCGCCTCGCCACCCGCGACGACGTCCCCAGGGCCGTACGCACCCTCGCC
GCCGCGTTCGCCGACTACCCCGCCACGCGCCACACCGTCGATCCGGACCGCCACATCGAGCGGGTCACCG
AGCTGCAAGAACTCTTCCTCACGCGCGTCGGGCTCGACATCGGCAAGGTGTGGGTCGCGGACGACGGCGC
CGCGGTGGCGGTCTGGACCACGCCGGAGAGCGTCGAAGCGGGGGCGGTGTTCGCCGAGATCGGCCCGCGC
ATGGCCGAGTTGAGCGGTTCCCGGCTGGCCGCGCAGCAACAGATGGAAGGCCTCCTGGCGCCGCACCGGC
CCAAGGAGCCCGCGTGGTTCCTGGCCACCGTCGGAGTCTCGCCCGACCACCAGGGCAAGGGTCTGGGCAG
CGCCGTCGTGCTCCCCGGAGTGGAGGCGGCCGAGCGCGCCGGGGTGCCCGCCTTCCTGGAGACCTCCGCG
CCCCGCAACCTCCCCTTCTACGAGCGGCTCGGCTTCACCGTCACCGCCGACGTCGAGGTGCCCGAAGGAC
CGCGCACCTGGTGCATGACCCGCAAGCCCGGTGCCTGAACGCGTTAAGTCGACAATCAACCTCTGGATTA
CAAAATTTGTGAAAGATTGACTGGTATTCTTAACTATGTTGCTCCTTTTACGCTATGTGGATACGCTGCT
TTAATGCCTTTGTATCATGCTATTGCTTCCCGTATGGCTTTCATTTTCTCCTCCTTGTATAAATCCTGGT
TGCTGTCTCTTTATGAGGAGTTGTGGCCCGTTGTCAGGCAACGTGGCGTGGTGTGCACTGTGTTTGCTGA
CGCAACCCCCACTGGTTGGGGCATTGCCACCACCTGTCAGCTCCTTTCCGGGACTTTCGCTTTCCCCCTC
CCTATTGCCACGGCGGAACTCATCGCCGCCTGCCTTGCCCGCTGCTGGACAGGGGCTCGGCTGTTGGGCA
CTGACAATTCCGTGGTGTTGTCGGGGAAATCATCGTCCTTTCCTTGGCTGCTCGCCTGTGTTGCCACCTG
GATTCTGCGCGGGACGTCCTTCTGCTACGTCCCTTCGGCCCTCAATCCAGCGGACCTTCCTTCCCGCGGC
CTGCTGCCGGCTCTGCGGCCTCTTCCGCGTCTTCGCCTTCGCCCTCAGACGAGTCGGATCTCCCTTTGGG
CCGCCTCCCCGCGTCGACTTTAAGACCAATGACTTACAAGGCAGCTGTAGATCTTAGCCACTTTTTAAAA
GAAAAGGGGGGACTGGAAGGGCTAATTCACTCCCAACGAAGACAAGATCTGCTTTTTGCTTGTACTGGGT
CTCTCTGGTTAGACCAGATCTGAGCCTGGGAGCTCTCTGGCTAACTAGGGAACCCACTGCTTAAGCCTCA
ATAAAGCTTGCCTTGAGTGCTTCAAGTAGTGTGTGCCCGTCTGTTGTGTGACTCTGGTAACTAGAGATCC
CTCAGACCCTTTTAGTCAGTGTGGAAAATCTCTAGCAGGGCCCGTTTAAACCCGCTGATCAGCCTCGACT
GTGCCTTCTAGTTGCCAGCCATCTGTTGTTTGCCCCTCCCCCGTGCCTTCCTTGACCCTGGAAGGTGCCA
CTCCCACTGTCCTTTCCTAATAAAATGAGGAAATTGCATCGCATTGTCTGAGTAGGTGTCATTCTATTCT
GGGGGGTGGGGTGGGGCAGGACAGCAAGGGGGAGGATTGGGAAGACAATAGCAGGCATGCTGGGGATGCG
GTGGGCTCTATGGCTTCTGAGGCGGAAAGAACCAGCTGGGGCTCTAGGGGGTATCCCC
[124 nt withheld, positions 11889-12012]
C
[91 nt withheld, positions 12014-12104]
A
[49 nt withheld, positions 12106-12154]
CCTTTGACGTTGGAGTCCACGTTCTTT
[37 nt withheld, positions 12182-12218]
ACCCTATCTCGGTCTATTCTTTTGATTTATAAGGGATTTTGCCGATTTCGGCCTATTGGTTAAAAAATGA
GCTGATTTAACAAAAATTTAACGCGAATTAATTCT
